>Addgene plasmid #219431 | pAGT9569 | addgene full sequence | sequence record 436703 | Addgene NGS Result
GGAGCTCAACTTTTGATTCGCTATTTGCAGTGCACCTGTGGCGTTCATCACATCTTTTGTGACACTGTTT
GCACTGGTCATTGCTATTACAAAGGACCTTCCTGATGTTGAAGGAGATCGAAAGTAAGTAACTGCACGCA
TAACCATTTTCTTTCCGCTCTTTGGCTCAATCCATTTGACAGTCAAAGACAATGTTTAACCAGCTCCGTT
TGATATATTGTCTTTATGTGTTTGTTCAAGCATGTTTAGTTAATCATGCCTTTGATTGATCTTGAATAGG
TTCCAAATATCAACCCTGGCAACAAAACTTGGAGTGAGAAACATTGCATTCCTCGGTTCTGGACTTCTGC
TAGTAAATTATGTTTCAGCCATATCACTAGCTTTCTACATGCCTCAGGTGAATTCATCTATTTCCGTCTT
AACTATTTCGGTTAATTAAAGCACGAACACCATTACTGCATGTAGAAGCTTGATAAACTATCGCCACCAA
TTTATTTTTGTTGCGATATTGTTACTTTCCTCAGTATGCAGCTTTGAAAAGACCAACCCTCTTATCCTTT
AACAATGAACAGGTTTTTAGAGGTAGCTTGATGATTCCTGCACATGTGATCTTGGCTTCAGGCTTAATTT
TCCAGGTAAAGCATTATGAGATACTCTTATATCTCTTACATACTTTTGAGATAATGCACAAGAACTTCAT
AACTATATGCTTTAGTTTCTGCATTTGACACTGCCAAATTCATTAATCTCTAATATCTTTGTTGTTGATC
TTTGGTAGACATGGGTACTAGAAAAAGCAAACTACACCAAGGTAAAATACTTTTGTACAAACATAAACTC
GTTATCACGGAACATCAATGGAGTGTATATCTAACGGAGTGTAGAAACATTTGATTATTGCAGGAAGCTA
TCTCAGGATATTATCGGTTTATATGGAATCTCTTCTACGCAGAGTATCTGTTATTCCCCTTCCTCTAGCT
TTCAATTTCATGGTGAGGATATGCAGTTTTCTTTGTATATCATTCTTCTTCTTCTTTGTAGCTTGGAGTC
AAAATCGGTTCCTTCATGTACATACATCAAGGATATGTCCTTCTGAATTTTTATATCTTGCAATAAAAAT
GCTTGTACCAATTGAAACACCAGCTTTTTGAGTTCTATGATCACTGACTTGGTTCTAACCAAAAAAAAAA
AAATGTTTAATTTACATATCTAAAAGTAGGTTTAGGGAAACCTAAACAGTAAAATATTTGTATATTATTC
GAATTTCACTCATCATAAAAACTTAAATTGCACCATAAAATTTTGTTTTACTATTAATGATGTAATTTGT
GTAACTTAAGATAAAAATAATATTCCGTAAGTTAACCGGCTAAAACCACGTATAAACCAGGGAACCTGTT
AAACCGGTTCTTTACTGGATAAAGAAATGAAAGCCCATGTAGACAGCTCCATTAGAGCCCAAACCCTAAA
TTTCTCATCTATATAAAAGGAGTGACATTAGGGTTTTTGTTCGTCCTCTTAAAGCTTCTCGTTTTCTCTG
CCGTCTCTCTCATTCGCGCGACGCAAACGATCTTCAGGTGATCTTCTTTCTCCAAATCCTCTCTCATAAC
TCTGATTTCGTACTTGTGTATTTGAGCTCACGCTCTGTTTCTCTCACCACAGCAATGCAGACTACTACCC
CTGTGGATCCTCCATCTTCTCGGTCTGAAAACAAGAGGCCTCCTGCTCCTGCTGGTGATGAAGGTGCTGG
TCCTGGTAGAGGTCTTGTTGATCCTGCTAGACCTCCTAAGAGGCCAAGGCCTGATTCTCTTCCTCTTGCT
GCTGTGTGTAGACCTGCTACTCCTCCATCACCTGGTAGACCAGAAACTCCTCCTACTCCTGATCTGCCTT
TGTCTCCTAGAGGAACCCATGGTATTGCAGCTCCAGCTGGCGAACCTGAACCTGGTTCTCCTAGTCTGCT
TGAGAACTATGTTCCTCCAGCTCCTGATGCTGGTGACGCTGGTTCTACTCCAGAGCCTGGTTGGTCTGCT
GTTGCTATTCCAGATGCTCTGCCTTCTCATGTGCTGGCTGAGACTTTTGAGAGGCACCTTTGCGGTCTTT
TGAGGGGTGTTAGAAGGCCTTTGGATGTTGAGCCTCTTAGAGCTAGGCTGGGCTACCTTTTCTCTCTTGC
TACTGCTCTTGAAGAGGCTGGCATGGTGGATAGAGGTGTTGGTGGTCATCTTCTGAGGCTGTCTAGAAGG
GCTGCTGCTGCAGATCCTAGACCTCTTATGGCTTTTTTCGAGGCCGCTACTCAGAACCAGGCTGAATCTC
AACTTTGGGGTCTGCTTAGAAGGGGTCTTACTACCGCTTCTACCCTTAAGTGGGGACCTAGAGGACCTTG
CTTTAGCCCTAGATGGCTGAAGAACAACGGTGATCCTAGGCTGGACTTCCAGTCATCTGCTGTTATGTTC
GGTAGGACCAATGAGCCTGCTGCTAGGGCTCTTTTGTTCAGGTATTGCGTTGGCAGGGCTGATGATAGAG
ATGCTGAAGGTGATGATGCTGGCAGGCGTTTTGTTTTTTGCGAGCCTGGTGATGCTCCTGCAGCTTCTGT
TCATGCTTGCGGTGTTCTTGTGGATGCTCACACTGGTATGGTGGGCGCTTCTCTTGATATTCTTGTGTGC
CCTAGAGATAGGCACGGCTGCCTTAATCCTGCTCCAGGTACTCCTCTTAGGTTCTACGAGGTTAAGTGCC
GGGCTAAGTACGCTTTCGATCCTGCTGATGCAGGCGATCCTGTTGTTGCTGCTCATAGAAGGCTTGTGGC
TAGGCGTTCTCCATCTGATTTCAGGGCTTTCTTGCGGTCTATTGCTAGGCCTGGTGTGAGATACTTTGCT
CCTGGAAGAGTTCCTGGTCCTGAGGAAGCTCTTGTTTCTGATCATGCTGTGTGGGCTGATGCAAGAGCCG
GTGATGAGAAGAGAAGGTGCTCTGCTTTGGACAGGGCTCTTGTGGGTCTTAATTCTGGTGTGGCTTCCGA
TGTGCTGCTTTTCGGAGATCCTGATCCAGAGAGAAGGACCGTTTCTCCTTTGGCTTGGTCATCTGGTGCT
CTTGTGCACAGGGAACCTATCTTCGCTAATCCTAGGCACCCGAACTTCAAGCAGATTCTGGTTCAGGCTT
ACGTGCTGGCTTCTCATTTTCCTGAATGCCCTCTTCATCCTCACCTCGTGACTTTCATTGGTAGACATAG
GACCCCTGATGAGGAAGGACTTTCTCTGAGACTTGAGGACGCTCCAGCTTCTGCTCCAGCAGCTGTTAGG
GCTGCAGCTGGTGCTTCTATTCTTCCAGATCAGGCTGTTCCTGTGGCTCTGATTATTACCCCTGTTAGGG
TTGACGCTGCCATCTACGATCTTATCCGTAGGAACTCTAGGCTCGCCTTCGATGAGACTCTTGCTAGACT
TTGGGCTTCTAGGGCTCCTGCTTCTGATCCTGCCGCTGCTGGCGAAACTTCTTCGGGTGGAGGTGGTTCT
GGTGGAGGTGGATCAGGAGGAGGAGGTTCGGGTGGAGGTGGTTCTGGTGGAGGTGGATCAGGAGGAGGAG
GATCAGGTGGAGGTGGTTCTGGTGGAGGTGGATCAGGAGGAGGAGGTTCAGGTGGAGGTGGTTCTGGTGG
AGGTGGATCAGGAGGAGGAGGATCAGGTATGGCTTCTAGCCCACCGAAGAAGAAGCGGAAGGTCAGCTGG
AAAATGGACAAGAAGTACAGCATTGGACTTGATATTGGTACGAACTCAGTTGGGTGGGCCGTTATCACCG
ATGAATACAAGGTACCTTCGAAGAAATTTAAAGTGCTGGGCAACACAGATAGGCACAGCATTAAGAAGAA
CTTGATCGGAGCTCTGCTCTTTGACTCTGGAGAAACCGCGGAGGCGACAAGGCTTAAACGTACTGCGAGG
AGAAGGTACACTCGCAGGAAGAACAGAATCTGTTATCTCCAAGAGATCTTTAGCAACGAGATGGCGAAGG
TAAGGATTTTTATGATATAGTATGCTTATGTATTTTGTACTGAAAGCATATCCTGCTTCATTGGGATATT
ACTGAAAGCATTTAACTACATGTAAACTCACTTGATGATCAATAAACTTGATTTTGCAGGTTGACGACTC
GTTCTTCCATCGCCTCGAGGAATCCTTCCTGGTAGAGGAAGATAAGAAACACGAGCGTCACCCCATCTTT
GGGAATATTGTTGACGAAGTAGCCTATCATGAAAAGTATCCGACTATATACCACCTTCGCAAGAAGCTGG
TGGACTCAACCGATAAGGCAGACCTTCGGCTCATATACCTGGCTCTCGCGCACATGATAAAGTTTCGTGG
CCATTTCTTGATCGAAGGGGACCTCAACCCGGATAACTCCGATGTGGATAAACTGTTCATTCAGCTCGTC
CAAACCTACAATCAGCTGTTCGAGGAGAACCCCATCAATGCATCAGGTAACATTCCTTAGTTACCTTTCT
TTTCTTTTTCCATCATAAGTTTATAGATTGTACATGCTTTGAGATTTTTCTTTGCAAACAATCTCAGGTG
TCGACGCCAAGGCAATACTGTCTGCCAGACTTTCGAAGTCCAGACGGCTTGAGAATCTGATCGCTCAATT
GCCAGGCGAGAAGAAGAACGGCTTGTTCGGGAATCTGATTGCACTGTCTCTGGGCCTCACCCCTAACTTC
AAAAGCAACTTTGACCTCGCCGAGGACGCGAAGCTGCAGCTGTCAAAGGATACATACGATGATGATCTGG
ACAATCTGCTCGCCCAAATAGGTAATCTTGAAATTGGAACTCTTCTTTTGTTGTCTAAACCTATCAATTT
CTTTGCGGAAATTTATTTGAAGCTGTAGAGTTAAAATTGAGTCTTTTAAACTTTTGTAGGTGATCAGTAT
GCCGACCTGTTCTTGGCTGCCAAGAATCTGTCAGACGCTATCTTGCTCAGTGACATTCTGCGGGTCAACA
CGGAGATAACCAAAGCGCCACTTAGCGCCTCCATGATCAAGAGGTACGACGAGCATCACCAGGATCTGAC
CCTTCTGAAGGCTTTGGTTCGCCAGCAACTCCCCGAGAAGTACAAGGAGATTTTCTTTGACCAATCGAAG
AATGGCTACGCAGGGTACATTGATGGAGGTAAGTTGTTACTTATGATTGTTTTCCTCTCTGCTACATGTA
TTTTGTTGTTCATTTCTGTAAGATATAAGAATTGAGTTTTCCTCTGATGATATTATTAGGTGCAAGTCAG
GAGGAATTCTACAAATTCATCAAGCCTATTCTGGAAAAGATGGACGGTACAGAGGAGCTGCTCGTTAAAT
TGAACCGCGAAGATTTGCTTCGGAAGCAGCGTACCTTCGACAATGGCAGCATACCGCACCAGATCCACCT
CGGTGAGCTGCATGCTATCTTGAGGAGGCAAGAGGACTTCTATCCGTTCCTGAAAGACAACAGAGAGAAG
ATTGAAAAGATCCTCACGTTCCGCATTCCCTACTATGTAGGTTAGTATCATATGAAGAAATACCTAGTTT
CAGTTGATGAATGCTATTTTCTGACCTCAGTTGTTCTCTTTTGAGAATTATTTCTTTTCTAATTTGCCTG
ATTTTTCTATTAATTCATTAGGTCCACTCGCACGCGGGAACTCGCGGTTTGCGTGGATGACACGCAAATC
CGAGGAGACTATCACGCCTTGGAACTTCGAAGAGGTCGTGGACAAGGGTGCGAGTGCACAGTCCTTCATC
GAAAGGATGACCAACTTCGATAAGAATCTCCCAAATGAGAAAGTCCTGCCCAAGCATAGTCTCCTGTACG
AATACTTCACGGTCTACAACGAGCTGACGAAGGTGAAATATGTGACGGAGGGGATGCGCAAACCGGCCTT
CCTGTCAGGTAAATCCTGGTCCACACTTTTACGATAAAAACACAAGATTTTAAACTATGAACTGATCAAT
AATCATTCCTAAAAGACCACACTTTTGTTTTGTTTCTAAAGTAATTTTTACTGTTATAACAGGTGAGCAG
AAGAAGGCCATTGTCGATCTCTTGTTCAAAACCAATCGGAAGGTCACTGTGAAACAGCTTAAAGAGGACT
ACTTTAAGAAGATCGAATGCTTTGATTCTGTGGAAATCAGCGGCGTTGAGGATAGGTTCAATGCCTCTCT
TGGCACATACCATGACCTGTTGAAAATCATCAAGGACAAGGACTTCCTTGACAACGAGGAGAACGAGGAC
ATCCTCGAGGACATCGTGCTGACTCTCACGCTGTTTGAGGACAGAGAAATGATCGAGGAGCGCCTTAAGA
CTTATGCGCATCTGTTCGATGACAAGGTCATGAAGCAGTTGAAGAGGAGGAGATATACAGGTAAGAGGTC
AAAAGGTTTCCGCAATGATCCCTCTTTTTTTGTTTCTCTAGTTTCAAGAATTTGGGTATATGACTAACTT
CTGAGTGTTCCTTGATGCATATTTGTGATGAGACAAATGTTTGTTCTATGTTTTAGGTTGGGGAAGGCTC
TCCAGGAAGCTCATCAACGGCATCCGCGACAAGCAATCCGGCAAGACTATACTGGACTTTCTCAAATCCG
ACGGTTTTGCGAATCGGAACTTCATGCAGCTTATTCACGATGACTCACTGACCTTCAAAGAAGATATCCA
GAAGGCCCAAGTGTCAGGTCAGGGCGATAGCCTTCACGAACACATAGCCAACCTGGCTGGATCGCCAGCT
ATAAAGAAGGGCATACTGCAGACAGTGAAGGTTGTGGATGAGCTGGTGAAGGTAAGTTCTGCATTTGGTT
ATGCTCCTTGCATTTTAGGTGTTCGTCGCACTTCCATTTCCATGAATAGCTAAGATTTTTTTTCTCTGCA
TTCATTCTTCTTGCCTCAGTTCTAACTGTTTGTGGTATTTTTGTTTTAATTATTGCTACAGGTCATGGGC
CGCCATAAGCCGGAGAACATCGTCATCGAGATGGCGAGGGAAAACCAGACGACTCAGAAAGGGCAGAAGA
ACTCACGGGAGCGCATGAAGCGGATAGAGGAAGGCATCAAGGAGCTTGGGAGTCAGATTCTGAAAGAGCA
CCCAGTCGAAAATACTCAACTCCAGAACGAGAAGCTGTACCTCTATTACCTCCAGAATGGGAGAGATATG
TACGTCGACCAAGAGCTCGACATTAACAGACTCTCCGACTATGATGTGGATCACATTGTCCCTCAATCTT
TCCTGAAGGACGATAGTATTGACAACAAGGTAAAGCAACTGTGTTTTAATCAATTTCTTGTCAGGATATA
TGGATTATAACTTAATTTTTGAGAAATCTGTAGTATTTGGCGTGAAATGAGTTTGCTTTTTGGTTTCTCC
CGTGTTATAGGTCCTTACGCGCTCAGACAAGAACCGCGGAAAATCCGACAATGTACCCAGCGAGGAGGTT
GTGAAGAAGATGAAGAACTATTGGAGGCAGCTTTTGAATGCTAAGCTCATAACCCAACGGAAATTCGACA
ATCTCACGAAGGCAGAAAGGGGCGGACTGTCTGAGCTCGACAAAGCCGGCTTCATCAAGCGCCAGTTGGT
TGAAACTCGTCAGATTACGAAACATGTGGCCCAGATACTCGATTCGCGTATGAATACGAAGTATGATGAG
AATGACAAACTTATCAGGGAGGTAAAGGTAAAGTTTCCAACTTTCCTTTACCATATCAAACTAAAGTTCG
AAACTTTTTATTTGATCAACTTCAAGGCCACCCGATCTTTCTATTCCTGATTAATTTGTGATGAATCCAT
ATTGACTTTTGATGGTTACGCAGGTGATCACCCTCAAGAGCAAACTGGTTAGTGACTTCCGGAAGGACTT
CCAGTTTTACAAGGTTCGCGAGATCAACAACTACCATCATGCCCATGACGCCTACCTGAACGCCGTTGTT
GGCACTGCTCTCATCAAGAAGTATCCGAAACTGGAGTCTGAGTTTGTGTACGGGGATTACAAGGTGTACG
ACGTTAGGAAGATGATCGCGAAGTCAGAACAAGAGATCGGCAAGGCTACCGCGAAATACTTCTTTTACTC
GAATATCATGAACTTCTTCAAGACAGAGATCACTCTGGCGAATGGTGAAATCCGGAAGAGGCCTCTGATC
GAGACAAATGGCGAAACAGGTCTGTCTTTCCTATTTCATATGTTTAATCCTAGGAATTTGATCAATTGAT
TGTATGTATGTCGATCCCAAGACTTTCTTGTTCACTTATATCTTAACTCTCTCTTTGCTGTTTCTTGCAG
GTGAGATTGTCTGGGATAAGGGCAGGGATTTTGCGACTGTGCGTAAGGTTCTCAGCATGCCCCAAGTCAA
CATAGTCAAGAAAACGGAGGTTCAAACCGGTGGTTTCTCCAAGGAGTCCATTCTCCCTAAGCGCAACTCC
GACAAACTGATTGCGAGGAAGAAGGATTGGGATCCGAAGAAATACGGAGGCTTTGATAGCCCTACCGTGG
CATACAGCGTACTGGTAGTGGCCAAGGTGGAGAAGGGCAAGAGCAAGAAACTGAAAAGCGTCAAGGAACT
GCTTGGAATTACCATAATGGAAAGGTCCTCGTTCGAGAAGAATCCGATCGACTTCCTCGAGGCTAAAGGT
AAAATATTGGATGCCAGACGATATTCTTTCTTTTGATTTGTAACTTTTTCCTGTCAAGGTCGATAAATTT
TATTTTTTTTGGTAAAAGGTCGATAATTTTTTTTTGGAGCCATTATGTAATTTTCCTAATTAACTGAACC
AAAATTATACTTTGCAGGTTACAAAGAGGTGAAGAAAGACCTCATTATCAAACTGCCCAAGTATTCGCTT
TTCGAATTGGAAAATGGCAGAAAACGCATGCTGGCATCTGCCGGAGAACTGCAGAAGGGCAACGAGCTGG
CATTGCCCAGTAAGTACGTCAACTTCCTGTACTTGGCCTCACACTATGAGAAGCTGAAGGGGTCACCAGA
GGACAACGAGCAGAAGCAGTTGTTTGTCGAGCAGCACAAGCACTATCTTGATGAGATCATAGAGCAGATC
AGCGAATTTTCCAAGCGGGTCATTCTTGCAGACGCTAACCTCGATAAGGTAAGGACTTCTCATGAATATT
AGTGGCAGATTAGTGTTGTTAAAGTCTTTGGTTAGATAATCGATGCCTCCTAATTGTCCATGTTTTACTG
GTTTTCTACAATTACAGGTGCTTTCCGCGTACAACAAGCACAGAGATAAGCCGATAAGGGAACAAGCGGA
AAACATCATCCACCTGTTCACACTGACCAATCTGGGAGCCCCAGCAGCCTTTAAGTACTTCGATACCACT
ATCGACAGAAAGCGCTACACATCAACCAAGGAAGTGTTGGACGCTACCCTTATTCACCAATCTATTACAG
GGCTCTATGAGACAAGGATAGATCTGTCGCAGTTGGGTGGTGACTCTAGGGCTGACCCAAAGAAGAAGCG
TAAAGTCGGTTCGTGATCCTCTAGAGTCAAGCAGATCGTTCAAACATTTGGCAATAAAGTTTCTTAAGAT
TGAATCCTGTTGCCGGTCTTGCGATGATTATCATATAATTTCTGTTGAATTACGTTAAGCATGTAATAAT
TAACATGTAATGCATGACGTTATTTATGAGATGGGTTTTTATGATTAGAGTCCCGCAATTATACATTTAA
TACGCGATAGAAAACAAAATATAGCGCGCAAACTAGGATAAATTATCGCGCGCGGTGTCATCTATGTTAC
TAGATCGACGCTACTATTGTCTTCTGCACGAAGTGGTTTAAACTATCAGTGTTTGACAGGATATATTGGC
GGGTAAACCTAAGAGAAAAGAGCGTTTATTAGAATAATCGGATATTTAAAAGGGCGTGAAAAGGTTTATC
CGTTCGTCCATTTGTATGTGCATGCCAACCACAGGGTTCCCCAGATCAGGCGCTGGCTGCTGAACCCCCA
GCCGGAACTGACCCCACAAGGCCCTAGCGTTTGCAATGCACCAGGTCATCATTGACCCAGGCGTGTTCCA
CCAGGCCGCTGCCTCGCAACTCTTCGCAGGCTTCGCCGACCTGCTCGCGCCACTTCTTCACGCGGGTGGA
ATCCGATCCGCACATGAGGCGGAAGGTTTCCAGCTTGAGCGGGTACGGCTCCCGGTGCGAGCTGAAATAG
TCGAACATCCGTCGGGCCGTCGGCGACAGCTTGCGGTACTTCTCCCATATGAATTTCGTGTAGTGGTCGC
CAGCAAACAGCACGACGATTTCCTCGTCGATCAGGACCTGGCAACGGGACGTTTTCTTGCCACGGTCCAG
GACGCGGAAGCGGTGCAGCAGCGACACCGATTCCAGGTGCCCAACGCGGTCGGACGTGAAGCCCATCGCC
GTCGCCTGTAGGCGCGACAGGCATTCCTCGGCCTTCGTGTAATACCGGCCATTGATCGACCAGCCCAGGT
CCTGGCAAAGCTCGTAGAACGTGAAGGTGATCGGCTCGCCGATAGGGGTGCGCTTCGCGTACTCCAACAC
CTGCTGCCACACCAGTTCGTCATCGTCGGCCCGCAGCTCGACGCCGGTGTAGGTGATCTTCACGTCCTTG
TTGACGTGGAAAATGACCTTGTTTTGCAGCGCCTCGCGCGGGATTTTCTTGTTGCGCGTGGTGAACAGGG
CAGAGCGGGCCGTGTCGTTTGGCATCGCTCGCATCGTGTCCGGCCACGGCGCAATATCGAACAAGGAAAG
CTGCATTTCCTTGATCTGCTGCTTCGTGTGTTTCAGCAACGCGGCCTGCTTGGCCTCGCTGACCTGTTTT
GCCAGGTCCTCGCCGGCGGTTTTTCGCTTCTTGGTCGTCATAGTTCCTCGCGTGTCGATGGTCATCGACT
TCGCCAAACCTGCCGCCTCCTGTTCAAGACGACGCGAACGCTCCACGGCGGCCGATGGCGCGGGCAGGGC
AGGGGGAGCCAGTTGCACGCTGTCGCGCTCGATCTTGGCCGTAGCTTGCTGGACCATCGAGCCGACGGAC
TGGAAGGTTTCGCGGGGCGCACGCATGACGGTGCGGCTTGCGATGGTTTCGGCATCCTCGGCGGAAAACC
CCGCGTCGATCAGTTCTTGCCTGTATGCCTTCCGGTCAAACGTCCGATTCATTCACCCTCCTTGCGGGAT
TGCCCCGACTCACGCCGGGGCAATGTGCCCTTATTCCTGATTTGACCCGCCTGGTGCCTTGGTGTCCAGA
TAATCCACCTTATCGGCAATGAAGTCGGTCCCGTAGACCGTCTGGCCGTCCTTCTCGTACTTGGTATTCC
GAATCTTGCCCTGCACGAATACCAGCGACCCCTTGCCCAAATACTTGCCGTGGGCCTCGGCCTGAGAGCC
AAAACACTTGATGCGGAAGAAGTCGGTGCGCTCCTGCTTGTCGCCGGCATCGTTGCGCCACATCTAGGAT
CTGCCAGGAACCGTAAAAAGGCCGCGTTGCTGGCGTTTTTCCATAGGCTCCGCCCCCCTGACGAGCATCA
CAAAAATCGACGCTCAAGTCAGAGGTGGCGAAACCCGACAGGACTATAAAGATACCAGGCGTTTCCCCCT
GGAAGCTCCCTCGTGCGCTCTCCTGTTCCGACCCTGCCGCTTACCGGATACCTGTCCGCCTTTCTCCCTT
CGGGAAGCGTGGCGCTTTCTCATAGCTCACGCTGTAGGTATCTCAGTTCGGTGTAGGTCGTTCGCTCCAA
GCTGGGCTGTGTGCACGAACCCCCCGTTCAGCCCGACCGCTGCGCCTTATCCGGTAACTATCGTCTTGAG
TCCAACCCGGTAAGACACGACTTATCGCCACTGGCAGCAGCCACTGGTAACAGGATTAGCAGAGCGAGGT
ATGTAGGCGGTGCTACAGAGTTCTTGAAGTGGTGGCCTAACTACGGCTACACTAGAAGAACAGTATTTGG
TATCTGCGCTCTGCTGAAGCCAGTTACCTTCGGAAAAAGAGTTGGTAGCTCTTGATCCGGCAAACAAACC
ACCGCTGGTAGCGGTGGTTTTTTTGTTTGCAAGCAGCAGATTACGCGCAGAAAAAAAGGATCTCAAGAAG
ATCCTTTGATCTTTTCTACGGGGTCTGACGCTCAGTGGAACGAAAACTCACGTTAAGGGATTTTGGTCAT
GAGATTATCAAAAAGGATCTTCACCTAGATCCTTTTAAATTAAAAATGAAGTTTTAAATCAATCTAAAGT
ATATATGAGTAAACTTGGTCTGACAGTTACCAATGCTTAATCAGTGAGGCACCTATCTCAGCGATCTGTC
TATTTCGTTCATCCATAGTTGCCTGACTCCCCGTCGTGTAGATAACTACGATACGGGAGGGCTTACCATC
TGGCCCCAGTGCTGCAATGATACCGCGAGAACCACGCTCACCGGCTCCAGATTTATCAGCAATAAACCAG
CCAGCCGGAAGGGCCGAGCGCAGAAGTGGTCCTGCAACTTTATCCGCCTCCATCCAGTCTATTAATTGTT
GCCGGGAAGCTAGAGTAAGTAGTTCGCCAGTTAATAGTTTGCGCAACGTTGTTGCCATTGCTACAGGCAT
CGTGGTGTCACGCTCGTCGTTTGGTATGGCTTCATTCAGCTCCGGTTCCCAACGATCAAGGCGAGTTACA
TGATCCCCCATGTTGTGCAAAAAAGCGGTTAGCTCCTTCGGTCCTCCGATCGTTGTCAGAAGTAAGTTGG
CCGCAGTGTTATCACTCATGGTTATGGCAGCACTGCATAATTCTCTTACTGTCATGCCATCCGTAAGATG
CTTTTCTGTGACTGGTGAGTACTCAACCAAGTCATTCTGAGAATAGTGTATGCGGCGACCGAGTTGCTCT
TGCCCGGCGTCAATACGGGATAATACCGCGCCACATAGCAGAACTTTAAAAGTGCTCATCATTGGAAAAC
GTTCTTCGGGGCGAAAACTCTCAAGGATCTTACCGCTGTTGAGATCCAGTTCGATGTAACCCACTCGTGC
ACCCAACTGATCTTCAGCATCTTTTACTTTCACCAGCGTTTCTGGGTGAGCAAAAACAGGAAGGCAAAAT
GCCGCAAAAAAGGGAATAAGGGCGACACGGAAATGTTGAATACTCATACTCTTCCTTTTTCAATATTATT
GAAGCATTTATCAAGGTTATTGTCTCATGAGCGGATACATATTTGAATGTATTTAGAAAAATAAACAAAT
AGGGGTTCCGCGCACGAATTGGCCAGCGCTGCCATTTTTGGGGTGAGGCCGTTCGCGGCCGAGGGGCGCA
GCCCCTGGGGGGATGGGAGGCCCGCGTTAGCGGGCCGGGAGGGTTCGAGAAGGGGGGGCACCCCCCTTCG
GCGTGCGCGGTCACGCGCACAGGGCGCAGCCCTGGTTAAAAACAAGGTTTATAAATATTGGTTTAAAAGC
AGGTTAAAAGACAGGTTAGCGGTGGCCGAAAAACGGGCGGAAACCCTTGCAAATGCTGGATTTTCTGCCT
GTGGACAGCCCCTCAAATGTCAATAGGTGCGCCCCTCATCTGTCAGCACTCTGCCCCTCAAGTGTCAAGG
ATCGCGCCCCTCATCTGTCAGTAGTCGCGCCCCTCAAGTGTCAATACCGCAGGGCACTTATCCCCAGGCT
TGTCCACATCATCTGTGGGAAACTCGCGTAAAATCAGGCGTTTTCGCCGATTTGCGAGGCTGGCCAGCTC
CACGTCGCCGGCCGAAATCGAGCCTGCCCCTCATCTGTCAACGCCGCGCCGGGTGAGTCGGCCCCTCAAG
TGTCAACGTCCGCCCCTCATCTGTCAGTGAGGGCCAAGTTTTCCGCGAGGTATCCACAACGCCGGCGGCC
GCGGTGTCTCGCACACGGCTTCGACGGCGTTTCTGGCGCGTTTGCAGGGCCATAGACGGCCGCCAGCCCA
GCGGCGAGGGCAACCAGCCCGGTGAGCGTCGCAAAGGAGATCCTGATCTGACTGATGGGCTGCCTGTATC
GAGTGGTGATTTTGTGCCGAGCTGCCGGTCGGGGAGCTGTTGGCTGGCTGGTGGCAGGATATATTGTGGT
GTAAACAAATTGACGCTTAGACAACTTAATAACACATTGCGGACGTTTTTAATGTACTGGGGTGGATGCA
GTGGGCCCCACTCTGTGAAGACAAGCAAGAATTCAAGCTT
Features (pLannotate 1.2.2; 14 found; start..end, strand, type, name):
    552..635     +  CDS            HST (fragment): HSTC_ARATH - Also known as HPT2, VTE2-2. Experimental evidence at protein level: Swiss-Prot protein existence level 1. Involved in the synthesis of plastoquinone-9. Can use both homogentisic acid and 2,5-dihydroxyphenylacetic acid gamma-lactone as prenyl acceptors, and solanesyl diphosphate > farnesyl diphosphate > geranylgeranyl diphosphate >> phytyl diphosphate as prenyl donors. Do not catalyze the decardoxylation of homogentisate uncoupled from prenylation. From Arabidopsis thaliana (Mouse-ear cress).
    901..975     +  CDS            HST (fragment): HSTC_ARATH - Also known as HPT2, VTE2-2. Experimental evidence at protein level: Swiss-Prot protein existence level 1. Involved in the synthesis of plastoquinone-9. Can use both homogentisic acid and 2,5-dihydroxyphenylacetic acid gamma-lactone as prenyl acceptors, and solanesyl diphosphate > farnesyl diphosphate > geranylgeranyl diphosphate >> phytyl diphosphate as prenyl donors. Do not catalyze the decardoxylation of homogentisate uncoupled from prenylation. From Arabidopsis thaliana (Mouse-ear cress).
   1665..3482    +  CDS            AN_HHV11: Experimental evidence at protein level: Swiss-Prot protein existence level 1. [Isoform UL12.5]: Degrades host mitochondrial DNA. From Human herpesvirus 1 (strain 17) (HHV-1) (Human herpes simplex virus 1).
   3714..3992    +  CDS            cas9 (fragment): CAS9_STRP1 - Also known as csn1 From Streptococcus pyogenes serotype M1.
   4123..9081    +  CDS            cas9: CAS9_STRP1 - Also known as csn1 From Streptococcus pyogenes serotype M1.
   9484..9736    +  terminator     NOS terminator: nopaline synthase terminator and poly(A) signal
   9784..9808    +  misc_feature   RB T-DNA repeat: right border repeat from nopaline C58 T-DNA
   9967..11112   -  CDS            trfA: TRFA_ECOLX - Experimental evidence at protein level: Swiss-Prot protein existence level 1. Also involved in plasmid copy number control, promoting intermolecular coupling of protein bound iterons at oriV, which inhibits replication initiation. From Escherichia coli.
  11448..12036   -  rep_origin     ori: high-copy-number ColE1/pMB1/pBR322/pUC origin of replication
  12207..13067   -  CDS            AmpR: β-lactamase; bla; confers resistance to ampicillin, carbenicillin, and related antibiotics
  13068..13172   -  promoter       AmpR promoter: bla
  13259..13890   -  rep_origin     oriV: incP origin of replication
  13982..14006   +  misc_feature   LB T-DNA repeat: left border repeat from nopaline C58 T-DNA
  14034..400     +  CDS            HST (fragment) (across the origin): HSTC_ARATH - Also known as HPT2, VTE2-2. Experimental evidence at protein level: Swiss-Prot protein existence level 1. Involved in the synthesis of plastoquinone-9. Can use both homogentisic acid and 2,5-dihydroxyphenylacetic acid gamma-lactone as prenyl acceptors, and solanesyl diphosphate > farnesyl diphosphate > geranylgeranyl diphosphate >> phytyl diphosphate as prenyl donors. Do not catalyze the decardoxylation of homogentisate uncoupled from prenylation. From Arabidopsis thaliana (Mouse-ear cress).
