[The description below was written by a language model from this plasmid's Addgene catalogue record and pLannotate feature annotations shown in this document.]
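Description:
pAGT9569 is a MoClo Level 1 (position 2) plant expression module built by Golden Gate cloning in the pICH47742 backbone, giving a 14.1 kb plasmid. It is maintained in E. coli under ampicillin selection (AmpR with its bla promoter) from a high-copy ColE1/pUC-type origin. The backbone also carries the incP oriV and trfA replication functions of broad-host-range plasmids. The transcriptional unit sits between nopaline-type left and right T-DNA border repeats, as is usual for binary vectors used with Agrobacterium. As a position 2 module it is meant to be combined with other Level 1 units into a multigene Level 2 construct.

The roughly 10 kb insert is a single transcriptional unit in which the Arabidopsis RPS5a promoter drives a fusion protein terminated by the NOS terminator and poly(A) signal. The protein consists of PapE at the N terminus, a 4xLF2 element, and then SpCas9i flanked by nuclear localisation signals. The record attributes PapE to a papiine alphaherpesvirus, and the annotation tool matches it to the herpes simplex virus alkaline nuclease. The record does not define 4xLF2, which is presumably a linker. The Cas9 coding sequence from Streptococcus pyogenes is annotated in separate pieces, which would fit the intron-containing "Cas9i" design, although the table does not mark introns. The promoter is not annotated as such; the fragmentary Arabidopsis HST matches upstream of the fusion probably reflect neighbouring genomic sequence within the promoter fragment rather than an expressed gene.

According to the associated publication, such engineered Cas endonuclease fusions were developed to achieve efficient, scar-free knock-ins of several kilobases in plants. No guide RNA cassette or plant selection marker appears in this module.
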