Addgene plasmid #219431: pAGT9569
Purpose: Transcriptional unit (MoClo-position 2): pAtRPS5a_PapE-4LF2-N-SpCas9i-N_tNOS
Depositing lab: Tom Schreiber. Depositing organization: Leibniz Institute of Plant Biochemistry (IPB). Publication: Efficient scar-free knock-ins of several kilobases in plants by engineered CRISPR/Cas endonucleases. Schreiber T, Prange A, Schafer P, Iwen T, Grutzner R, Marillonnet S, Lepage A, Javelle M, Paul W, Tissier A. Mol Plant. 2024 Mar 22:S1674-2052(24)00086-8. doi: 10.1016/j.molp.2024.03.013. PubMed 38520090.
Backbone
  Vector backbone: pICH47742
  Backbone manufacturer: Sylvestre Marillonnet
  Backbone size w/o insert (bp): 4356
  Total vector size (bp): 14110
  Vector type: Plant Expression, CRISPR, Synthetic Biology ; MoClo compatible Level 1 module (position 2)
Growth in bacteria
  Bacterial resistance: Ampicillin, 100 μg/mL
  Growth temperature: 37°C
  Growth strain: DH5alpha
  Copy number: High Copy
Gene/Insert
  Gene/Insert name: LB_AtRPS5a:PapE-4xLF2-NLS-SpCas9i-NLS:tNOS_RB (Position 2) (alt name: PapE-4LF2-Cas9)
  Species: A. thaliana (mustard weed), Synthetic; Papiine 189 alpha Herpes Virus 2, Streptococcus pyogenes SF370, Agrobacterium tumefaciencs
  Insert size (bp): 10096
  Tag / fusion protein: PapE-4LF2 (N terminal on insert)
  Cloning method: Golden Gate
  Sequencing primers: 5′ TGTTGGCTGGCTGGTGGCAGG; 3′ CTCTTTTCTCTTAGGTTTACCCGCC
Resource information
  A portion of this plasmid was derived from a plasmid made by: The AtRPS5a promoter Module pJOG603 was generated by Johannes Stuttmann
Terms and licenses: Academic/Nonprofit Terms; Industry Terms: Not Available to Industry
How to cite: pAGT9569 was a gift from Tom Schreiber (Addgene plasmid # 219431 ; http://n2t.net/addgene:219431 ; RRID:Addgene_219431)
